LOCUS       Exported 2237 bp ds-DNA circular SYN 13-MAY-2021
DEFINITION  MoClo Basic Part: Double terminator (B0010:B0012) [D:B0015:F].
ACCESSION   .
VERSION     .
KEYWORDS    B0015_DF
SOURCE      synthetic DNA construct
  ORGANISM  synthetic DNA construct
REFERENCE   1 (bases 1 to 2237)
  AUTHORS   Iverson SV, Haddock TL, Beal J, Densmore DM
  TITLE     CIDAR MoClo: Improved MoClo Assembly Standard and New E. coli Part
            Library Enable Rapid Combinatorial Design for Synthetic and
            Traditional Biology.
  JOURNAL   ACS Synth Biol. 2016 Jan 15;5(1):99-103. doi:
            10.1021/acssynbio.5b00124. Epub 2015 Nov 4.
  PUBMED    26479688
REFERENCE   2 (bases 1 to 2237)
  AUTHORS   .
  TITLE     Direct Submission
  JOURNAL   Exported May 13, 2021 from SnapGene Server 1.1.58
            http://www.snapgene.com
FEATURES             Location/Qualifiers
     source          1..2237
                     /organism="synthetic DNA construct"
                     /mol_type="other DNA"
     terminator      13..84
                     /label=rrnB T1 terminator
                     /note="transcription terminator T1 from the E. coli rrnB
                     gene"
     terminator      100..127
                     /label=T7Te terminator
                     /note="phage T7 early transcription terminator"
     misc_feature    145..165
                     /label=BioBrick suffix
                     /note="universal suffix for all parts"
     primer_bind     complement(171..188)
                     /label=L4440
                     /note="L4440 vector, forward primer"
     rep_origin      complement(342..930)
                     /direction=LEFT
                     /label=ori
                     /note="high-copy-number ColE1/pMB1/pBR322/pUC origin of
                     replication"
     primer_bind     complement(422..441)
                     /label=pBR322ori-F
                     /note="pBR322 origin, forward primer"
     CDS             complement(1101..1961)
                     /codon_start=1
                     /gene="bla"
                     /product="beta-lactamase"
                     /label=AmpR
                     /note="confers resistance to ampicillin, carbenicillin, and
                     related antibiotics"
                     /translation="MSIQHFRVALIPFFAAFCLPVFAHPETLVKVKDAEDQLGARVGYI
                     ELDLNSGKILESFRPEERFPMMSTFKVLLCGAVLSRIDAGQEQLGRRIHYSQNDLVEYS
                     PVTEKHLTDGMTVRELCSAAITMSDNTAANLLLTTIGGPKELTAFLHNMGDHVTRLDRW
                     EPELNEAIPNDERDTTMPVAMATTLRKLLTGELLTLASRQQLIDWMEADKVAGPLLRSA
                     LPAGWFIADKSGAGERGSRGIIAALGPDGKPSRIVVIYTTGSQATMDERNRQIAEIGAS
                     LIKHW"
     primer_bind     1724..1743
                     /label=Amp-R
                     /note="Ampicillin resistance gene, reverse primer"
     promoter        complement(1962..2066)
                     /gene="bla"
                     /label=AmpR promoter
     primer_bind     2134..2152
                     /label=pBRforEco
                     /note="pBR322 vectors, upsteam of EcoRI site, forward
                     primer"
     terminator      2156..2199
                     /label=bacterial terminator
                     /note="putative bacterial transcription terminator"
     misc_feature    2202..2223
                     /label=BioBrick prefix
                     /note="BioBrick prefix for parts that do not start with
                     ""ATG"""
ORIGIN
        1 aggtccaggc atcaaataaa acgaaaggct cagtcgaaag actgggcctt tcgttttatc
       61 tgttgtttgt cggtgaacgc tctctactag agtcacactg gctcaccttc gggtgggcct
      121 ttctgcgttt atacgctaga gacctactag tagcggccgc tgcaggcttc ctcgctcact
      181 gactcgctgc gctcggtcgt tcggctgcgg cgagcggtat cagctcactc aaaggcggta
      241 atacggttat ccacagaatc aggggataac gcaggaaaga acatgtgagc aaaaggccag
      301 caaaaggcca ggaaccgtaa aaaggccgcg ttgctggcgt ttttccacag gctccgcccc
      361 cctgacgagc atcacaaaaa tcgacgctca agtcagaggt ggcgaaaccc gacaggacta
      421 taaagatacc aggcgtttcc ccctggaagc tccctcgtgc gctctcctgt tccgaccctg
      481 ccgcttaccg gatacctgtc cgcctttctc ccttcgggaa gcgtggcgct ttctcatagc
      541 tcacgctgta ggtatctcag ttcggtgtag gtcgttcgct ccaagctggg ctgtgtgcac
      601 gaaccccccg ttcagcccga ccgctgcgcc ttatccggta actatcgtct tgagtccaac
      661 ccggtaagac acgacttatc gccactggca gcagccactg gtaacaggat tagcagagcg
      721 aggtatgtag gcggtgctac agagttcttg aagtggtggc ctaactacgg ctacactaga
      781 agaacagtat ttggtatctg cgctctgctg aagccagtta ccttcggaaa aagagttggt
      841 agctcttgat ccggcaaaca aaccaccgct ggtagcggtg gtttttttgt ttgcaagcag
      901 cagattacgc gcagaaaaaa aggatctcaa gaagatcctt tgatcttttc tacggggtct
      961 gacgctcagt ggaacgaaaa ctcacgttaa gggattttgg tcatgagatt atcaaaaagg
     1021 atcttcacct agatcctttt aaattaaaaa tgaagtttta aatcaatcta aagtatatat
     1081 gagtaaactt ggtctgacag ttaccaatgc ttaatcagtg aggcacctat ctcagcgatc
     1141 tgtctatttc gttcatccat agttgcctga ctccccgtcg tgtagataac tacgatacgg
     1201 gagggcttac catctggccc cagtgctgca atgataccgc gcgacccacg ctcaccggct
     1261 ccagatttat cagcaataaa ccagccagcc ggaagggccg agcgcagaag tggtcctgca
     1321 actttatccg cctccatcca gtctattaat tgttgccggg aagctagagt aagtagttcg
     1381 ccagttaata gtttgcgcaa cgttgttgcc attgctacag gcatcgtggt gtcacgctcg
     1441 tcgtttggta tggcttcatt cagctccggt tcccaacgat caaggcgagt tacatgatcc
     1501 cccatgttgt gcaaaaaagc ggttagctcc ttcggtcctc cgatcgttgt cagaagtaag
     1561 ttggccgcag tgttatcact catggttatg gcagcactgc ataattctct tactgtcatg
     1621 ccatccgtaa gatgcttttc tgtgactggt gagtactcaa ccaagtcatt ctgagaatag
     1681 tgtatgcggc gaccgagttg ctcttgcccg gcgtcaatac gggataatac cgcgccacat
     1741 agcagaactt taaaagtgct catcattgga aaacgttctt cggggcgaaa actctcaagg
     1801 atcttaccgc tgttgagatc cagttcgatg taacccactc gtgcacccaa ctgatcttca
     1861 gcatctttta ctttcaccag cgtttctggg tgagcaaaaa caggaaggca aaatgccgca
     1921 aaaaagggaa taagggcgac acggaaatgt tgaatactca tactcttcct ttttcaatat
     1981 tattgaagca tttatcaggg ttattgtctc atgagcggat acatatttga atgtatttag
     2041 aaaaataaac aaataggggt tccgcgcaca tttccccgaa aagtgccacc tgacgtctaa
     2101 gaaaccatta ttatcatgac attaacctat aaaaataggc gtatcacgag gcagaatttc
     2161 agataaaaaa aatccttagc tttcgctaag gatgatttct ggaattcgcg gccgcttcta
     2221 gagactagtg ggtctca
//
