[The description below was written by a language model from this plasmid's Addgene catalogue record and the feature table of its GenBank file.]
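Description:
B0015_DF is a small (2,237 bp) circular synthetic-biology plasmid that serves as a Level 0 "basic part" in the CIDAR MoClo modular cloning library for E. coli. It is built on the DVA destination vector backbone, which is maintained in E. coli by a high-copy ColE1/pMB1-type origin of replication and selected with ampicillin through a beta-lactamase (bla) gene driven by its own promoter. The catalogue entry itself lists copy number as unknown, and the cloning method is not recorded.

The payload is the composite double terminator B0015, a fusion of the B0010 and B0012 parts. In the feature table these correspond to the T1 transcription terminator from the E. coli rrnB operon followed by the phage T7 early terminator (T7Te). Placing them in tandem gives stronger termination at the end of a transcription unit than either element alone. The part sits between remnants of the BioBrick prefix and suffix carried by the backbone, and a further putative bacterial terminator lies just upstream of the prefix, presumably insulating the part site from vector transcription. The "DF" in the name, and the [D:B0015:F] notation, indicate the MoClo fusion sites flanking the part. In this assembly standard, Type IIS restriction digestion releases the part with defined overhangs that dictate its position and orientation, although the restriction sites and overhangs are not annotated in the feature table.

The plasmid contains no promoter, coding sequence or reporter as cargo. It is used as a terminator module, combined with promoter, ribosome-binding-site and coding-sequence parts in one-pot Golden Gate-style reactions to build transcription units and multi-gene devices.
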