Addgene plasmid #66036: B0015_DF
Purpose: MoClo Basic Part: Double terminator (B0010:B0012) [D:B0015:F]
Depositing lab: Douglas Densmore. Depositing organization: Boston University Main Campus. Publication: CIDAR MoClo: Improved MoClo Assembly Standard and New E. coli Part Library Enable Rapid Combinatorial Design for Synthetic and Traditional Biology. Iverson SV, Haddock TL, Beal J, Densmore DM. ACS Synth Biol. 2016 Jan 15;5(1):99-103. doi: 10.1021/acssynbio.5b00124. Epub 2015 Nov 4. PubMed 26479688.
Backbone
  Vector backbone: DVA
  Vector type: Synthetic Biology
Growth in bacteria
  Bacterial resistance: Ampicillin, 100 μg/mL
  Growth temperature: 37°C
  Growth strain: DH5alpha
  Copy number: Unknown
Gene/Insert
  Gene/Insert name: Double Terminator (alt name: Basic Part - Terminator)
  Species: Synthetic
  Cloning method: Unknown
Terms and licenses: Academic/Nonprofit Terms; Industry Terms: Not Available to Industry
How to cite: B0015_DF was a gift from Douglas Densmore (Addgene plasmid # 66036 ; http://n2t.net/addgene:66036 ; RRID:Addgene_66036)
