>Addgene plasmid #66036 | B0015_DF | addgene partial sequence | sequence record 114219 | MoCloR 5'-gccacctgacgtctaagaaacc-3'
ATAGGCGTATCACGAGGCAGAATTTCAGATAAAAAAAATCCTTAGCTTTCGCTAAGGATGATTTCTGGAA
TTCGCGGCCGCTTCTAGAGACTAGTGGGTCTCAAGGTCCAGGCATCAAATAAAACGAAAGGCTCAGTCGA
AAGACTGGGCCTTTCGTTTTATCTGTTGTTTGTCGGTGAACGCTCTCTACTAGAGTCACACTGGCTCACC
TTCGGGTGGGCCTTTCTGCGTTTATACGCTAGAGACCTACTAGTAGCGGCCGCTGCAGGCTTCCTCGCTC
ACTGACTCGCTGCGCTCGGTCGTTCGGCTGCGGCGAGCGGTATCAGCTCACTCAAAGGCGGTAATACGGT
TATCCACAGAATCAGGGGATAACGCAGGAAAGAACATGTGAGCAAAAGGCCAGCAAAAGGCCAGGAACCG
TAAAAAGGCCGCGTTGCTGGCGTTTTTCCACAGGCTCCGCCCCCCTGACGAGCATCACAAAAATCGACGC
TCAAGTCAGAGGTGGCGAAACCCGACAGGACTATAAAGATACCAGGCGTTTCCCCCTGGAAGCTCCCTCG
TGCGCTCTCCTGTTCCGACCCTGCCGCTTACCGGATACCTGTCCGCCTTTCTCCCTTCGGGAAGCGTGGC
GCTTTCTCATAGCTCACGCTGTAGGTATCTCAGTTCGGTGTAGGTCGTTCGCTCCAAGCTGGGCTGTGTG
CACGAACCCCCCGTTCAGCCCGACCGCTGCGCCTTATCCGGTAACTATCGTCTTGAGTCCAACCCGGTAA
GACACGACTTATCGCCACTGGCAGCAGCCACTGGTAACAGGATTAGCAGAGCGAGGTATGTAGGCGGTGC
TACAGAGTTCTTGAAGTGGTGGCCTAACTACGGCTACACTA
